Addgene plasmid #184647: pLPC-FLAG.Mm.KAT5
Purpose: Retroviral expression of mouse Kat5
Depositing lab: Agnel Sfeir. Depositing organization: Memorial Sloan-Kettering Cancer Center. Publication: Rap1 regulates TIP60 function during fate transition between two-cell-like and pluripotent states. Barry RM, Sacco O, Mameri A, Stojaspal M, Kartsonis W, Shah P, De Ioannes P, Hofr C, Cote J, Sfeir A. Genes Dev. 2022 Feb 24. pii: gad.349039.121. doi: 10.1101/gad.349039.121. PubMed 35210222.
Backbone
  Vector backbone: pLPC
  Backbone size w/o insert (bp): 5709
  Total vector size (bp): 7237
  Vector type: Mammalian Expression, Retroviral
  Selectable markers: Puromycin
Growth in bacteria
  Bacterial resistance: Ampicillin, 100 μg/mL
  Growth temperature: 37°C
  Growth strain: NEB Stable
  Copy number: Unknown
Gene/Insert
  Gene/Insert name: Kat5
  Species: M. musculus (mouse)
  Entrez Gene: Kat5 (a.k.a. CPLA2, Htatip, Htatip1, PLIP, Tip55, Tip60)
  Promoter: CMV
  Tag / fusion protein: FLAG (N terminal on backbone)
  Cloning method: Restriction Enzyme; 5′ cloning site BamHI (unknown if destroyed); 3′ cloning site EcoRI (unknown if destroyed)
  Sequencing primers: 5′ GGATCCGCGGAGGTGGGGGAGATA; 3′ GAATTCTTACCACTTTCCTCTCTTGCTCCAG
Terms and licenses: Academic/Nonprofit Terms; Industry Terms: Not Available to Industry
Depositor comments: Please visit https://www.biorxiv.org/content/10.1101/2021.11.02.467017v1 for bioRxiv preprint.
How to cite: pLPC-FLAG.Mm.KAT5 was a gift from Agnel Sfeir (Addgene plasmid # 184647 ; http://n2t.net/addgene:184647 ; RRID:Addgene_184647)
