[The description below was written by a language model from this plasmid's Addgene catalogue record and pLannotate feature annotations shown in this document.]
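Description:
pLPC-FLAG.Mm.KAT5 is a 7.2 kb gammaretroviral expression plasmid built on the pLPC backbone for delivering mouse Kat5 (also known as Tip60 or Htatip) into mammalian cells. In bacteria it is maintained through a high-copy ColE1/pUC-type origin and selected with ampicillin via the β-lactamase gene. The retroviral portion is bounded by Moloney murine leukemia virus long terminal repeats. Downstream of the 5′ LTR lie a packaging signal (annotated as an MESV Ψ fragment) and a truncated gag segment lacking its start codon. Together these allow the vector RNA to be encapsidated when viral proteins are supplied in trans by a packaging cell line.

Within the provirus, the puromycin N-acetyltransferase gene sits directly after the packaging region. No dedicated promoter is annotated for it, so it is presumably transcribed from the 5′ LTR, giving puromycin selection of transduced cells. An internal human CMV immediate-early enhancer/promoter then drives the payload: an N-terminal FLAG epitope contributed by the backbone (detected as a short match to a 3xFLAG feature), fused to the Kat5 coding sequence cloned between BamHI and EcoRI sites. A T7 promoter lies just upstream of the tag. Several short annotations (an HIV-1 LTR fragment, bom, lacI and a ΔU3 LTR fragment) are small partial matches and probably backbone remnants rather than functional elements.

Kat5 encodes the catalytic subunit of the NuA4 histone acetyltransferase complex, which acetylates nucleosomal histones H4 and H2A. The construct supports stable, puromycin-selectable expression of epitope-tagged KAT5, and the FLAG tag allows detection or immunoprecipitation. The associated study examined regulation of TIP60 function by Rap1 during transitions between two-cell-like and pluripotent states.
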