Features (pLannotate 1.2.2; 17 found; start..end, strand, type, name):
    182..770     -  rep_origin     ori: high-copy-number ColE1/pMB1/pBR322/pUC origin of replication
    930..1790    -  CDS            AmpR: β-lactamase; bla; confers resistance to ampicillin, carbenicillin, and related antibiotics
   1791..1895    -  promoter       AmpR promoter: bla
   1926..2395    +  LTR            LTR: long terminal repeat from Moloney murine leukemia virus
   2519..2793    +  misc_feature   MESV Ψ (fragment): packaging signal of murine embryonic stem cell virus
   2860..3276    +  CDS            gag (truncated): truncated Moloney murine leukemia virus (MMLV) gag gene lacking the start codon
   3294..3893    +  CDS            PuroR: puromycin N-acetyltransferase; pac from Streptomyces alboniger; confers resistance to puromycin
   3966..4018    -  misc_feature   bom (fragment): basis of mobility region from pBR322
   4173..4552    +  enhancer       CMV enhancer: human cytomegalovirus immediate early enhancer
   4553..4756    +  promoter       CMV promoter: human cytomegalovirus (CMV) immediate early promoter
   4752..4785    +  LTR            5' LTR (truncated) (fragment): truncated 5' long terminal repeat (LTR) from HIV-1
   4801..4819    +  promoter       T7 promoter: promoter for bacteriophage T7 RNA polymerase
   4859..4883    +  CDS            3xFLAG (fragment): three tandem FLAG® epitope tags
   4890..6425    +  CDS            Kat5: KAT5_MOUSE - Also known as Htatip, Tip60. Experimental evidence at protein level: Swiss-Prot protein existence level 1. Catalytic subunit of the NuA4 histone acetyltransferase complex which is involved in transcriptional activation of select genes principally by acetylation of nucleosomal histones H4 and H2A (By similarity). This modification may both alter nucleosome-DNA interactions and promote interaction of the modified histones with other proteins which positively regulate transcription (By similarity). This complex may be required for the activation of transcriptional programs associated
   6527..6648    +  LTR            3' LTR (ΔU3) (fragment): self-inactivating 3' long terminal repeat (LTR) from Moloney murine leukemia virus
   6649..7118    +  LTR            LTR: long terminal repeat from Moloney murine leukemia virus
   7184..7236    -  CDS            lacI (fragment): lac repressor; lacI; The lac repressor binds to the lac operator to inhibit transcription in E. coli. This inhibition can be relieved by adding lactose or isopropyl-β-D-thiogalactopyranoside (IPTG).
>Addgene plasmid #184647 | pLPC-FLAG.Mm.KAT5 | addgene full sequence | sequence record 362570 | Addgene NGS Result
CTTCCGCTTCCTCGCTCACTGACTCGCTGCGCTCGGTCGTTCGGCTGCGGCGAGCGGTATCAGCTCACTC
AAAGGCGGTAATACGGTTATCCACAGAATCAGGGGATAACGCAGGAAAGAACATGTGAGCAAAAGGCCAG
CAAAAGGCCAGGAACCGTAAAAAGGCCGCGTTGCTGGCGTTTTTCCATAGGCTCCGCCCCCCTGACGAGC
ATCACAAAAATCGACGCTCAAGTCAGAGGTGGCGAAACCCGACAGGACTATAAAGATACCAGGCGTTTCC
CCCTGGAAGCTCCCTCGTGCGCTCTCCTGTTCCGACCCTGCCGCTTACCGGATACCTGTCCGCCTTTCTC
CCTTCGGGAAGCGTGGCGCTTTCTCATAGCTCACGCTGTAGGTATCTCAGTTCGGTGTAGGTCGTTCGCT
CCAAGCTGGGCTGTGTGCACGAACCCCCCGTTCAGCCCGACCGCTGCGCCTTATCCGGTAACTATCGTCT
TGAGTCCAACCCGGTAAGACACGACTTATCGCCACTGGCAGCAGCCACTGGTAACAGGATTAGCAGAGCG
AGGTATGTAGGCGGTGCTACAGAGTTCTTGAAGTGGTGGCCTAACTACGGCTACACTAGAAGAACAGTAT
TTGGTATCTGCGCTCTGCTGAAGCCAGTTACCTTCGGAAAAAGAGTTGGTAGCTCTTGATCCGGCAAACA
AACCACCGCTGGTAGCGGTGGTTTTTTTGTTTGCAAGCAGCAGATTACGCGCAGAAAAAAAGGATCTCAA
GAAGATCCTTTGATCTTTTCTACGGGGTCTGACGCTCAGTGGAACGAAAACTCACGTTAAGGGATTTTGG
TCATGAGATTATCAAAAAGGATCTTCACCTAGATCCTTTTGCGGCCGCAAATCAATCTAAAGTATATATG
AGTAAACTTGGTCTGACAGTTACCAATGCTTAATCAGTGAGGCACCTATCTCAGCGATCTGTCTATTTCG
TTCATCCATAGTTGCCTGACTCCCCGTCGTGTAGATAACTACGATACGGGAGGGCTTACCATCTGGCCCC
AGTGCTGCAATGATACCGCGAGACCCACGCTCACCGGCTCCAGATTTATCAGCAATAAACCAGCCAGCCG
GAAGGGCCGAGCGCAGAAGTGGTCCTGCAACTTTATCCGCCTCCATCCAGTCTATTAATTGTTGCCGGGA
AGCTAGAGTAAGTAGTTCGCCAGTTAATAGTTTGCGCAACGTTGTTGCCATTGCTACAGGCATCGTGGTG
TCACGCTCGTCGTTTGGTATGGCTTCATTCAGCTCCGGTTCCCAACGATCAAGGCGAGTTACATGATCCC
CCATGTTGTGCAAAAAAGCGGTTAGCTCCTTCGGTCCTCCGATCGTTGTCAGAAGTAAGTTGGCCGCAGT
GTTATCACTCATGGTTATGGCAGCACTGCATAATTCTCTTACTGTCATGCCATCCGTAAGATGCTTTTCT
GTGACTGGTGAGTACTCAACCAAGTCATTCTGAGAATAGTGTATGCGGCGACCGAGTTGCTCTTGCCCGG
CGTCAATACGGGATAATACCGCGCCACATAGCAGAACTTTAAAAGTGCTCATCATTGGAAAACGTTCTTC
GGGGCGAAAACTCTCAAGGATCTTACCGCTGTTGAGATCCAGTTCGATGTAACCCACTCGTGCACCCAAC
TGATCTTCAGCATCTTTTACTTTCACCAGCGTTTCTGGGTGAGCAAAAACAGGAAGGCAAAATGCCGCAA
AAAAGGGAATAAGGGCGACACGGAAATGTTGAATACTCATACTCTTCCTTTTTCAATATTATTGAAGCAT
TTATCAGGGTTATTGTCTCATGAGCGGATACATATTTGAATGTATTTAGAAAAATAAACAAATAGGGGTT
CCGCGCACATTTCCCCGAAAAGTGCCACCTGCAGCCTGAATATGGGCCAAACAGGATATCTGTGGTAAGC
AGTTCCTGCCCCGGCTCAGGGCCAAGAACAGATGGAACAGCTGAATATGGGCCAAACAGGATATCTGTGG
TAAGCAGTTCCTGCCCCGGCTCAGGGCCAAGAACAGATGGTCCCCAGATGCGGTCCAGCCCTCAGCAGTT
TCTAGAGAACCATCAGATGTTTCCAGGGTGCCCCAAGGACCTGAAATGACCCTGTGCCTTATTTGAACTA
ACCAATCAGTTCGCTTCTCGCTTCTGTTCGCGCGCTTCTGCTCCCCGAGCTCAATAAAAGAGCCCACAAC
CCCTCACTCGGGGCGCCAGTCCTCCGATTGACTGAGTCGCCCGGGTACCCGTGTATCCAATAAACCCTCT
TGCAGTTGCATCCGACTTGTGGTCTCGCTGTTCCTTGGGAGGGTCTCCTCTGAGTGATTGACTACCCGTC
AGCGGGGGTCTTTCATTTGGGGGCTCGTCCGGGATCGGGAGACCCCTGCCCAGGGACCACCGACCCACCA
CCGGGAGGCAAGCTGGCCAGCAACTTATCTGTGTCTGTCCGATTGTCTAGTGTCTATGACTGATTTTATG
CGCCTGCGTCGGTACTAGTTAGCTAACTAGCTCTGTATCTGGCGGACCCGTGGTGGAACTGACGAGTTCT
GAACACCCGGCCGCAACCCTGGGAGACGTCCCAGGGACTTTGGGGGCCGTTTTTGTGGCCCGACCTGAGG
AAGGGAGTCGATGTGGAATCCGACCCCGTCAGGATATGTGGTTCTGGTAGGAGACGAGAACCTAAAACAG
TTCCCGCCTCCGTCTGAATTTTTGCTTTCGGTTTGGAACCGAAGCCGCGCGTCTTGTCTGCTGCAGCGCT
GCAGCATCGTTCTGTGTTGTCTCTGTCTGACTGTGTTTCTGTATTTGTCTGAAAATTAGGGCCAGACTGT
TACCACTCCCTTAAGTTTGACCTTAGGTCACTGGAAAGATGTCGAGCGGATCGCTCACAACCAGTCGGTA
GATGTCAAGAAGAGACGTTGGGTTACCTTCTGCTCTGCAGAATGGCCAACCTTTAACGTCGGATGGCCGC
GAGACGGCACCTTTAACCGAGACCTCATCACCCAGGTTAAGATCAAGGTCTTTTCACCTGGCCCGCATGG
ACACCCAGACCAGGTCCCCTACATCGTGACCTGGGAAGCCTTGGCTTTTGACCCCCCTCCCTGGGTCAAG
CCCTTTGTACACCCTAAGCCTCCGCCTCCTCTTCCTCCATCCGCCCCGTCTCTCCCCCTTGAACCTCCTC
GTTCGACCCCGCCTCGATCCTCCCTTTATCCAGCCCTCACTCCTTCTCTAGGCGCCGGCCGGATCAGCTT
ACCATGACCGAGTACAAGCCCACGGTGCGCCTCGCCACCCGCGACGACGTCCCCAGGGCCGTACGCACCC
TCGCCGCCGCGTTCGCCGACTACCCCGCCACGCGCCACACCGTCGATCCGGACCGCCACATCGAGCGGGT
CACCGAGCTGCAAGAACTCTTCCTCACGCGCGTCGGGCTCGACATCGGCAAGGTGTGGGTCGCGGACGAC
GGCGCCGCGGTGGCGGTCTGGACCACGCCGGAGAGCGTCGAAGCGGGGGCGGTGTTCGCCGAGATCGGCC
CGCGCATGGCCGAGTTGAGCGGTTCCCGGCTGGCCGCGCAGCAACAGATGGAAGGCCTCCTGGCGCCGCA
CCGGCCCAAGGAGCCCGCGTGGTTCCTGGCCACCGTCGGCGTCTCGCCCGACCACCAGGGCAAGGGTCTG
GGCAGCGCCGTCGTGCTCCCCGGAGTGGAGGCGGCCGAGCGCGCCGGGGTGCCCGCCTTCCTGGAGACCT
CCGCGCCCCGCAACCTCCCCTTCTACGAGCGGCTCGGCTTCACCGTCACCGCCGACGTCGAGGTGCCCGA
AGGACCGCGCACCTGGTGCATGACCCGCAAGCCCGGTGCCTGACGCCCGCCCCACGACCCGCAGCGCCCG
ACCGAAAGGAGCGCACGACCCCATGCATCGGATCTCCCGATCCCCTATGGTGCACTCTCAGTACAATCTG
CTCTGATGCCGCATAGTTAAGCCAGTATCTGCTCCCTGCTTGTGTGTTGGAGGTCGCTGAGTAGTGCGCG
AGCAAAATTTAAGCTACAACAAGGCAAGGCTTGACCGACAATTGCATGAAGAATCTGCTTAGGGTTAGGC
GTTTTGCGCTGCTTCGCGATGTACGGGCCAGATATACGCGTTGACATTGATTATTGACTAGTTATTAATA
GTAATCAATTACGGGGTCATTAGTTCATAGCCCATATATGGAGTTCCGCGTTACATAACTTACGGTAAAT
GGCCCGCCTGGCTGACCGCCCAACGACCCCCGCCCATTGACGTCAATAATGACGTATGTTCCCATAGTAA
CGCCAATAGGGACTTTCCATTGACGTCAATGGGTGGAGTATTTACGGTAAACTGCCCACTTGGCAGTACA
TCAAGTGTATCATATGCCAAGTACGCCCCCTATTGACGTCAATGACGGTAAATGGCCCGCCTGGCATTAT
GCCCAGTACATGACCTTATGGGACTTTCCTACTTGGCAGTACATCTACGTATTAGTCATCGCTATTACCA
TGGTGATGCGGTTTTGGCAGTACATCAATGGGCGTGGATAGCGGTTTGACTCACGGGGATTTCCAAGTCT
CCACCCCATTGACGTCAATGGGAGTTTGTTTTGGCACCAAAATCAACGGGACTTTCCAAAATGTCGTAAC
AACTCCGCCCCATTGACGCAAATGGGCGGTAGGCGTGTACGGTGGGAGGTCTATATAAGCAGAGCTCTCT
GGCTAACTAGAGAACCCACTGCTTACTGGCTTATCGAAATTAATACGACTCACTATAGGGAGACCCAAGC
TTGGTACCGAGCTCGGATCAGCCACCATGGACTACAAAGACGATGACGATAAAGGATCCGCGGAGGTGGG
GGAGATAATCGAGGGCTGCCGCCTGCCCGTGCTGCGGCGCAACCAGGACAACGAAGATGAGTGGCCCCTG
GCTGAGATCCTGAGCGTGAAGGACATCAGTGGCCGAAAGCTTTTCTATGTCCATTACATTGACTTCAACA
AACGTCTGGATGAATGGGTGACTCACGAGCGGCTGGACTTAAAGAAGATCCAATTTCCCAAGAAAGAGGC
CAAGACACCTACCAAGAACGGACTTCCTGGGTCCCGCCCCGGCTCTCCCGAAAGAGAGGTGCCGGCCTCC
GCCCAGGCCAGCGGGAAGACCTTGCCAATCCCGGTCCAGATCACACTCCGCTTCAACCTGCCCAAGGAGC
GGGAGGCCATCCCAGGTGGCGAGCCTGACCAGCCGCTCTCCTCCAGCTCCTGCCTGCAACCCAACCACCG
CTCAACGAAACGGAAGGTGGAGGTGGTTTCACCAGCAACCCCAGTGCCCAGCGAGACAGCCCCAGCCTCG
GTTTTCCCTCAGAATGGGTCAGCCCGTAGGGCAGTGGCAGCCCAGCCTGGACGGAAGCGGAAATCTAATT
GCTTGGGCACTGATGAGGATTCTCAGGACAGCTCAGATGGAATACCGTCAGCACCACGAATGACTGGCAG
TCTGGTGTCTGACCGGAGCCACGACGACATTGTCACCCGGATGAAGAACATTGAGTGTATTGAGCTTGGC
CGGCACCGCCTCAAGCCGTGGTACTTCTCCCCGTACCCACAAGAGCTTACCACGCTACCCGTCCTCTACC
TGTGCGAATTTTGCCTCAAATATGGCCGTAGCCTCAAGTGTCTGCAACGCCACTTGACCAAATGTGATCT
TCGGCACCCTCCAGGCAATGAAATTTACCGCAAGGGCACCATCTCCTTTTTTGAGATTGATGGACGGAAA
AACAAGAGTTACTCACAAAACCTGTGTCTTCTGGCCAAGTGTTTCCTGGACCACAAAACACTGTACTATG
ACACTGACCCCTTCCTCTTCTACGTAATGACGGAGTATGACTGCAAAGGTTTCCACATCGTGGGCTACTT
CTCCAAGGAAAAGGAATCCACAGAAGATTACAATGTGGCCTGCATCTTGACTCTGCCTCCCTACCAGCGC
CGGGGCTATGGCAAGCTGCTTATTGAGTTCAGCTATGAACTCTCGAAAGTAGAAGGGAAGACCGGAACTC
CTGAGAAACCCCTGTCAGATCTTGGCCTCCTATCCTACCGAAGTTACTGGTCCCAAACCATCTTGGAGAT
CCTGATGGGGCTGAAGTCGGAGAGCGGGGAGAGGCCACAGATCACCATCAATGAGATCAGTGAAATCACT
AGTATCAAGAAAGAAGATGTCATCTCCACACTGCAGTATCTCAACCTCATCAATTACTACAAGGGCCAGT
ATATCCTAACTCTGTCAGAAGACATCGTGGATGGGCATGAGCGGGCTATGCTCAAGCGGCTCCTTCGGAT
TGACTCCAAGTGTCTGCACTTCACTCCCAAAGACTGGAGCAAGAGAGGAAAGTGGTAAGAATTCTGCAGA
TATCCATCACACTGGCGGCCGCTCGAGCATGCATCTAGAGGGCCGATAAAATAAAAGATTTTATTTAGTC
TCCAGAAAAAGGGGGGAATGAAAGACCCCACCTGTAGGTTTGGCAAGCTAGCTTAAGTAACGCCATTTTG
CAAGGCATGGAAAAATACATAACTGAGAATAGAGAAGTTCAGATCAAGGTCAGGAACAGATGGAACAGCT
GAATATGGGCCAAACAGGATATCTGTGGTAAGCAGTTCCTGCCCCGGCTCAGGGCCAAGAACAGATGGAA
CAGCTGAATATGGGCCAAACAGGATATCTGTGGTAAGCAGTTCCTGCCCCGGCTCAGGGCCAAGAACAGA
TGGTCCCCAGATGCGGTCCAGCCCTCAGCAGTTTCTAGAGAACCATCAGATGTTTCCAGGGTGCCCCAAG
GACCTGAAATGACCCTGTGCCTTATTTGAACTAACCAATCAGTTCGCTTCTCGCTTCTGTTCGCGCGCTT
CTGCTCCCCGAGCTCAATAAAAGAGCCCACAACCCCTCACTCGGGGCGCCAGTCCTCCGATTGACTGAGT
CGCCCGGGTACCCGTGTATCCAATAAACCCTCTTGCAGTTGCATCCGACTTGTGGTCTCGCTGTTCCTTG
GGAGGGTCTCCTCTGAGTGATTGACTACCCGTCAGCGGGGGTCTTTCACATGCAGCATGTATCAAAATTA
ATTTGGTTTTTTTTCTTAAGTATTTACATTAAATGGCCATAGTTGCATTAATGAATCGGCCAACGCGCGG
GGAGAGGCGGTTTGCGTATTGGGCGCT
